Addgene plasmid #172362: pAAV-DIO-CaMKII-TVA-P2A-N2cG
Purpose: Targeting envA-pseodotyped RVdG-CVS-N2c vectors for specific retrograde labeling from cre-expressing excitatory cortical neurons
Depositing lab: Yoav Ben-Simon & Peter Jonas. Depositing organization: Institute of Science and Technology Austria (I.S.T. Austria). Publication: Fast, high-throughput production of improved rabies viral vectors for specific, efficient and versatile transsynaptic retrograde labeling. Sumser A, Joesch M, Jonas P, Ben-Simon Y. Elife. 2022 Aug 30;11:e79848. doi: 10.7554/eLife.79848. PubMed 36040301.
Backbone
  Vector backbone: AAV2
  Backbone size w/o insert (bp): 5642
  Vector type: Mammalian Expression, AAV, Cre/Lox
Growth in bacteria
  Bacterial resistance: Ampicillin, 100 μg/mL
  Growth temperature: 37°C
  Growth strain: NEB Stable
  Copy number: High Copy
Gene/Insert
  Gene/Insert name: TVA + B19-N2cG
  Species: Other
  Insert size (bp): 2181
  Promoter: CaMKIIa
  Cloning method: Restriction Enzyme; 5′ cloning site Unknown (unknown if destroyed); 3′ cloning site Unknown (unknown if destroyed)
Terms and licenses: Academic/Nonprofit Terms; Industry Terms: Not Available to Industry
Depositor comments: Please visit https://doi.org/10.1101/2021.12.23.474014 for bioRxiv preprint.
How to cite: pAAV-DIO-CaMKII-TVA-P2A-N2cG was a gift from Yoav Ben-Simon & Peter Jonas (Addgene plasmid # 172362 ; http://n2t.net/addgene:172362 ; RRID:Addgene_172362)
