[The description below was written by a language model from this plasmid's Addgene catalogue record and pLannotate feature annotations shown in this document.]
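Description:
pAAV-DIO-CaMKII-TVA-P2A-N2cG is an AAV2-based transfer plasmid for Cre-dependent mammalian expression of the two helper proteins needed for monosynaptic rabies tracing. It is propagated in bacteria through a high-copy ColE1/pUC-type origin with ampicillin selection (AmpR), and it also carries an f1 origin. The expression cassette is flanked by AAV2 inverted terminal repeats, which allow it to be packaged into recombinant AAV particles. In the sequenced record the right ITR is annotated in full, whereas the left one is detected only as short fragments.

Expression is driven by the mouse CaMKIIα promoter, which favours excitatory forebrain neurons. Downstream lies a double-floxed inverted (DIO) cassette: paired lox2272 and loxP sites in opposing orientations flank a coding region placed antisense to the promoter. Cre recombinase inverts this region and then locks it in the sense orientation, so expression is restricted to Cre-positive cells in which the promoter is active. The inverted payload encodes TVA, the avian receptor for subgroup A sarcoma/leukosis virus envelope (annotated as a quail-derived fragment and preceded by a short FLAG-type epitope fragment). According to the construct name, TVA is joined through a P2A self-cleaving peptide to the rabies glycoprotein of the CVS-N2c strain; the P2A itself is not annotated in the feature table. A WPRE and the human growth hormone polyadenylation signal follow to enhance transcript stability and processing.

TVA allows entry of EnvA-pseudotyped, G-deleted CVS-N2c rabies vectors, and N2cG complements the deleted glycoprotein so the virus can spread to presynaptic partners. The stated use is specific retrograde transsynaptic labelling starting from Cre-expressing excitatory cortical neurons.
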