Features (pLannotate 1.2.2; 24 found; start..end, strand, type, name):
     12..39      +  repeat_region  AAV2 ITR (fragment): inverted terminal repeat of adeno-associated virus serotype 2 inverted
     68..95      +  repeat_region  AAV2 ITR (fragment): inverted terminal repeat of adeno-associated virus serotype 2 inverted
    149..1437    +  promoter       CaMKII promoter: promoter for the mouse calcium/calmodulin-dependent kinase II α subunit
   1452..1469    +  misc_feature   MCS (fragment): pUC18/19 multiple cloning site
   1476..1509    +  protein_bind   lox2272: Cre-mediated recombination occurs in the 8-bp core sequence (GGATACTT). lox2272 sites are compatible with each other, but incompatible with loxP or loxN sites (Lee and Saito, 1988). Cre recombinase
   1510..1559    -  intron         β-globin intron (fragment): internally truncated intron from human β-globin
   1560..1593    +  protein_bind   loxP: Cre-mediated recombination occurs in the 8-bp core sequence (GCATACAT). Cre recombinase
   1618..3189    -  CDS            G: GLYCO_RABVR - Experimental evidence at protein level: Swiss-Prot protein existence level 1. Attaches the virus to host cellular receptor, inducing endocytosis of the virion. In the endosome, the acidic pH induces conformational changes in the glycoprotein trimer, which trigger fusion between virus and cell membrane. There is convincing in vitro evidence that the muscular form of the nicotinic acetylcholine receptor (nAChR), the neuronal cell adhesion molecule (NCAM), and the p75 neurotrophin receptor (p75NTR) bind glycoprotein and thereby facilitate rabies virus entry into cells (By similarity
   3280..3705    -  CDS            RSVR_COTJA (fragment): Experimental evidence at protein level: Swiss-Prot protein existence level 1. Responsible for susceptibility to the retrovirus subgroup A Rous sarcoma virus. From Coturnix japonica (Japanese quail) (Coturnix coturnix japonica).
   3710..3730    -  CDS            3xFLAG (fragment): three tandem FLAG® epitope tags
   3745..3778    -  protein_bind   lox2272: Cre-mediated recombination occurs in the 8-bp core sequence (GGATACTT). lox2272 sites are compatible with each other, but incompatible with loxP or loxN sites (Lee and Saito, 1988). Cre recombinase
   3779..3828    -  intron         β-globin intron (fragment): internally truncated intron from human β-globin
   3829..3862    -  protein_bind   loxP: Cre-mediated recombination occurs in the 8-bp core sequence (GCATACAT). Cre recombinase
   3863..3887    +  misc_feature   MCS (fragment): pBluescript multiple cloning site
   3887..4475    +  misc_feature   WPRE: woodchuck hepatitis virus posttranscriptional regulatory element
   4507..4983    +  polyA_signal   hGH poly(A) signal: human growth hormone polyadenylation signal
   5023..5163    +  repeat_region  AAV2 ITR: inverted terminal repeat of adeno-associated virus serotype 2 inverted
   5168..5219    -  misc_feature   bom (fragment): basis of mobility region from pBR322
   5238..5693    +  rep_origin     f1 ori (sequence partly withheld): f1 bacteriophage origin of replication; arrow indicates direction of (+) strand synthesis
   5694..5743    -  misc_feature   bom (fragment): basis of mobility region from pBR322
   5845..5880    -  CDS            rop (fragment): Rop protein, which maintains plasmids at low copy number; rop
   5975..6079    +  promoter       AmpR promoter: bla
   6080..6940    +  CDS            AmpR: β-lactamase; bla; confers resistance to ampicillin, carbenicillin, and related antibiotics
   7111..7699    +  rep_origin     ori: high-copy-number ColE1/pMB1/pBR322/pUC origin of replication
>Addgene plasmid #172362 | pAAV-DIO-CaMKII-TVA-P2A-N2cG | addgene full sequence | sequence record 338834 | Addgene NGS Result
CCTGCAGGCAGCTGCGCGCTCGCTCGCTCACTGAGGCCGCCCGGGCGTCGGGCGACCTTTGGTCGCCCGG
CCTCAGTGAGCGAGCGAGCGCGCAGAGAGGGAGTGGCCAACTCCATCACTAGGGGTTCCTGCGGCCGCAC
GCGTTTAACATTATGGCCTTAGGTCACTTCATCTCCATGGGGTTCTTCTTCTGATTTTCTAGAAAATGAG
ATGGGGGTGCAGAGAGCTTCCTCAGTGACCTGCCCAGGGTCACATCAGAAATGTCAGAGCTAGAACTTGA
ACTCAGATTACTAATCTTAAATTCCATGCCTTGGGGGCATGCAAGTACGATATACAGAAGGAGTGAACTC
ATTAGGGCAGATGACCAATGAGTTTAGGAAAGAAGAGTCCAGGGCAGGGTACATCTACACCACCCGCCCA
GCCCTGGGTGAGTCCAGCCACGTTCACCTCATTATAGTTGCCTCTCTCCAGTCCTACCTTGACGGGAAGC
ACAAGCAGAAACTGGGACAGGAGCCCCAGGAGACCAAATCTTCATGGTCCCTCTGGGAGGATGGGTGGGG
AGAGCTGTGGCAGAGGCCTCAGGAGGGGCCCTGCTGCTCAGTGGTGACAGATAGGGGTGAGAAAGCAGAC
AGAGTCATTCCGTCAGCATTCTGGGTCTGTTTGGTACTTCTTCTCACGCTAAGGTGGCGGTGTGATATGC
ACAATGGCTAAAAAGCAGGGAGAGCTGGAAAGAAACAAGGACAGAGACAGAGGCCAAGTCAACCAGACCA
ATTCCCAGAGGAAGCAAAGAAACCATTACAGAGACTACAAGGGGGAAGGGAAGGAGAGATGAATTAGCTT
CCCCTGTAAACCTTAGAACCCAGCTGTTGCCAGGGCAACGGGGCAATACCTGTCTCTTCAGAGGAGATGA
AGTTGCCAGGGTAACTACATCCTGTCTTTCTCAAGGACCATCCCAGAATGTGGCACCCACTAGCCGTTAC
CATAGCAACTGCCTCTTTGCCCCACTTAATCCCATCCCGTCTGTTAAAAGGGCCCTATAGTTGGAGGTGG
GGGAGGTAGGAAGAGCGATGATCACTTGTGGACTAAGTTTGTTCGCATCCCCTTCTCCAACCCCCTCAGT
ACATCACCCTGGGGGAACAGGGTCCACTTGCTCCTGGGCCCACACAGTCCTGCAGTATTGTGTATATAAG
GCCAGGGCAAAGAGGAGCAGGTTTTAAAGTGAAAGGCAGGCAGGTGTTGGGGAGGCAGTTACCGGGGCAA
CGGGAACAGGGCGTTTCGGAGGTGGTTGCCATGGGGACCTGGATGCTGACGAAGGCTCGCGAGGCTGTGA
GCAGCCACAGTGCCCTGCTCAGAAGCCCCAAGCTCGTCAGTCAAGCCGGTTCTCCGTTTGCACTCAGGAG
CACGGGCAGGCGAGTGGCCCCTAGTTCTGGGGGCAGCTCTAGAGCGGTACCGGATCCTCTAGAGTCGACT
CCGGAATAACTTCGTATAGGATACTTTATACGAAGTTATGCAGAATGGTAGCTGGATTGTAGCTGCTATT
AGCAATATGAAACCTCTTAATAACTTCGTATAGCATACATTATACGAAGTTATGGCGCGCCTTACTTGTA
CATCTCACAGTCTGATCTCACCTCCACTCTTATATGATTCCCATGAAGGTATGACTTTTCCGCTTTGGGA
AGTGACTGACACATTCCCCCCTGTCCCTCCAAAACTGCGTTGTTTCGATTCTGGTCGATTGGCTCTTCTG
CACCATGTCATTAGGGAAAATATCAACACCAGGCCAATCATGGCCCCTGCAGTCATCAATACATACTTTC
CCCAGTTCGGGAGACCCAGGTCAACCCCTGAGATCTGTTTGTACACATCGGGGAGGTGAACTTCAACAAA
ATCCTCAGCCTCATCACCTTCTTTGAAAACTGTAGAAGGGTCTGCCAGGGGGTGCATCAGGGGGATAACT
GAAGATTCCAACAACTCCATATGTTGCTGGAGGAGGGATGATTGCATCTCTGGGATTAGGACATGGTCGT
CAGGCCCTAATATTATACCATTGAAAAACACCCCGTTCACATGAGGATGGCACCTTCCTCCAACTTTCAA
ACACCCTTTTGAGGGGATGATCTCATTCCAGGTCCGGACTGACTTGTAGTGAGCATCAGCCTCCATCAAG
GTTTTGTTGAATATGGTATATGCTTTTCCAAACCCTGGGACAAGTTTTCTCAGGTGACTGAGACGTCTGA
AACTTACTGACTTGGTGGTCATGATGGACTCTAATGCGTCCAGACATTCCTCTCTTTTCTTGACTAACTC
CTCCACAACGAGATGCTCAATCTCGTCTGAGCGAAAGTCGTGCAAATTCACCAACTGATCTGGAGGGCAC
CATTTGGTCTCATCTGATGTTTGCATCGCGACCCATGTTCCATCCATAAGTCTAAGTCCAAGAACTCCAC
ATAACTTGAGCCTGCATGCTCCTTTTAGAGACTTATACAGGCCTCTTTCATCCACAAAGCCGCAAGTCTT
GTTCCCGTTGGATGCTCTCTTCCCTCTGCTATTGGTAAAAATGTCACAAGGTGTCCTTGGTCTCGGATTC
TCGGGCATCCAAATGGTGTAATCATGGTTAGTTGAGCAGTAGGTAGAGGACACCGTTATTCCTGAGCACT
TTCCGCCAGGGAAGACCCTTGAGTGAAGGGATTTGTCATATGGGTCCAAATCTGTCACACTTGGGGATAT
GATAATGAGGGACTCTTTGGTGGTTCTTACAGTTCGAAGCCAGTGGTAGTCGGGGTATGGATTGTGTAGG
GACTCTTCATATCTGGGGTCACCGGCCATCTTCCAGTTATACGCGGCTCTACATGCGTCTGGGGTGGGGC
GGAAATGCTTTCTCTTGAATGTGGTTGTGACATAACCAACAAAGTTGGTGTAGGTCTCTGCCTCTGTCAC
AACACCTGTGCAAGTGAACCCGTTCACTTTGATGGCTGAGATGTATCCCACTTTGAGTTCCATGTAGGAG
AACTCGGACAGGTTGGTACATCCTTCATCCTCCACAACCAGGTTATTTGGACAGCTGAGATGGTGTATGT
CAATAGGGCTCCAGGGACCAAGTTCGTCTGGTATCGTGTAAATGGGGAACTTCCCGAAACACAACGAAAA
ACCCAGAAGGAGTACAAACAAAAGAACCTGAGGAACCATGGTTGGCCCGGGATTCTCTTCGACATCCCCT
GCTTGTTTCAACAGGGAGAAGTTAGTGGCTCCGCTTCCGTTGTCTTCGAACCCACCCCCCTTGGATGCGC
TTTCAAGACTGAAGATGTCAGACCTGCTTTTTGCTTTGGACTTCCCCCATGCAGCGATACCACCCACAGC
TACCAGGCAGCACAGGAGCACTGCAGTGATCAGCATCCACATGCGGCCGTGATTCCTGGCTGGCAGAGCA
CGTCCAGGAGCAGGGGCAGTGGGAGCCTCTGTGCCGTTGTCCGTGGGCACCGCGGGGATCGCGCTGGTCC
CGCAGCCCCACTCGTCCCGCCCGTCGTCGCAGTCGGGGTGTCCGTCGCACAGCCAGTCCTGCGGGTAACA
CTCCCCGTGGGCACCGGGCGGCTCCGAGCAGCGGAACTGACCGGGGGGGCAACGGGACAAAGAACCGTTA
CCGGACCCGTTACCGGTCACGTTACCGGGCAGCAGCAGCAGCAGCAGCGCGGGCAGCAGCCGCGCCTTGT
CGTCATCGTCTTTGTAGTCCATGGTGGCACTAGCATAACTTCGTATAAAGTATCCTATACGAAGTTATTT
GCCTTAACCCAGAAATTATCACTGTTATTCTTTAGAATGGTGCAAAGAATAACTTCGTATAATGTATGCT
ATACGAAGTTATGAATTCGATATCAAGCTTATCGATAATCAACCTCTGGATTACAAAATTTGTGAAAGAT
TGACTGGTATTCTTAACTATGTTGCTCCTTTTACGCTATGTGGATACGCTGCTTTAATGCCTTTGTATCA
TGCTATTGCTTCCCGTATGGCTTTCATTTTCTCCTCCTTGTATAAATCCTGGTTGCTGTCTCTTTATGAG
GAGTTGTGGCCCGTTGTCAGGCAACGTGGCGTGGTGTGCACTGTGTTTGCTGACGCAACCCCCACTGGTT
GGGGCATTGCCACCACCTGTCAGCTCCTTTCCGGGACTTTCGCTTTCCCCCTCCCTATTGCCACGGCGGA
ACTCATCGCCGCCTGCCTTGCCCGCTGCTGGACAGGGGCTCGGCTGTTGGGCACTGACAATTCCGTGGTG
TTGTCGGGGAAATCATCGTCCTTTCCTTGGCTGCTCGCCTATGTTGCCACCTGGATTCTGCGCGGGACGT
CCTTCTGCTACGTCCCTTCGGCCCTCAATCCAGCGGACCTTCCTTCCCGCGGCCTGCTGCCGGCTCTGCG
GCCTCTTCCGCGTCTTCGCCTTCGCCCTCAGACGAGTCGGATCTCCCTTTGGGCCGCCTCCCCGCATCGA
TACCGAGCGCTGCTCGAGAGATCTACGGGTGGCATCCCTGTGACCCCTCCCCAGTGCCTCTCCTGGCCCT
GGAAGTTGCCACTCCAGTGCCCACCAGCCTTGTCCTAATAAAATTAAGTTGCATCATTTTGTCTGACTAG
GTGTCCTTCTATAATATTATGGGGTGGAGGGGGGTGGTATGGAGCAAGGGGCAAGTTGGGAAGACAACCT
GTAGGGCCTGCGGGGTCTATTGGGAACCAAGCTGGAGTGCAGTGGCACAATCTTGGCTCACTGCAATCTC
CGCCTCCTGGGTTCAAGCGATTCTCCTGCCTCAGCCTCCCGAGTTGTTGGGATTCCAGGCATGCATGACC
AGGCTCAGCTAATTTTTGTTTTTTTGGTAGAGACGGGGTTTCACCATATTGGCCAGGCTGGTCTCCAACT
CCTAATCTCAGGTGATCTACCCACCTTGGCCTCCCAAATTGCTGGGATTACAGGCGTGAACCACTGCTCC
CTTCCCTGTCCTTCTGATTTTGTAGGTAACCACGTGCGGACCGAGCGGCCGCAGGAACCCCTAGTGATGG
AGTTGGCCACTCCCTCTCTGCGCGCTCGCTCGCTCACTGAGGCCGGGCGACCAAAGGTCGCCCGACGCCC
GGGCTTTGCCCGGGCGGCCTCAGTGAGCGAGCGAGCGCGCAGCTGCCTGCAGGGGCGCCTGATGCGGTAT
TTTCTCCTTACGCATCTGTGCGGTATTTCACACCGCATA
[95 nt withheld, positions 5220-5314]
T
[46 nt withheld, positions 5316-5361]
C
[141 nt withheld, positions 5363-5503]
CCTTTGACGTTGGAGTCCACGTTCTTT
[37 nt withheld, positions 5531-5567]
ACTCTATCTCGGGCTATTCTTTTGATTTATAAGGGATTTTGCCGATTTCGGTCTATTGGTTAAAAAATGA
GCTGATTTAACAAAAATTTAACGCGAATTTTAACAAAATATTAACGTTTACAATTTTATGGTGCACTCTC
AGTACAATCTGCTCTGATGCCGCATAGTTAAGCCAGCCCCGACACCCGCCAACACCCGCTGACGCGCCCT
GACGGGCTTGTCTGCTCCCGGCATCCGCTTACAGACAAGCTGTGACCGTCTCCGGGAGCTGCATGTGTCA
GAGGTTTTCACCGTCATCACCGAAACGCGCGAGACGAAAGGGCCTCGTGATACGCCTATTTTTATAGGTT
AATGTCATGATAATAATGGTTTCTTAGACGTCAGGTGGCACTTTTCGGGGAAATGTGCGCGGAACCCCTA
TTTGTTTATTTTTCTAAATACATTCAAATATGTATCCGCTCATGAGACAATAACCCTGATAAATGCTTCA
ATAATATTGAAAAAGGAAGAGTATGAGTATTCAACATTTCCGTGTCGCCCTTATTCCCTTTTTTGCGGCA
TTTTGCCTTCCTGTTTTTGCTCACCCAGAAACGCTGGTGAAAGTAAAAGATGCTGAAGATCAGTTGGGTG
CACGAGTGGGTTACATCGAACTGGATCTCAACAGCGGTAAGATCCTTGAGAGTTTTCGCCCCGAAGAACG
TTTTCCAATGATGAGCACTTTTAAAGTTCTGCTATGTGGCGCGGTATTATCCCGTATTGACGCCGGGCAA
GAGCAACTCGGTCGCCGCATACACTATTCTCAGAATGACTTGGTTGAGTACTCACCAGTCACAGAAAAGC
ATCTTACGGATGGCATGACAGTAAGAGAATTATGCAGTGCTGCCATAACCATGAGTGATAACACTGCGGC
CAACTTACTTCTGACAACGATCGGAGGACCGAAGGAGCTAACCGCTTTTTTGCACAACATGGGGGATCAT
GTAACTCGCCTTGATCGTTGGGAACCGGAGCTGAATGAAGCCATACCAAACGACGAGCGTGACACCACGA
TGCCTGTAGCAATGGCAACAACGTTGCGCAAACTATTAACTGGCGAACTACTTACTCTAGCTTCCCGGCA
ACAATTAATAGACTGGATGGAGGCGGATAAAGTTGCAGGACCACTTCTGCGCTCGGCCCTTCCGGCTGGC
TGGTTTATTGCTGATAAATCTGGAGCCGGTGAGCGTGGGTCTCGCGGTATCATTGCAGCACTGGGGCCAG
ATGGTAAGCCCTCCCGTATCGTAGTTATCTACACGACGGGGAGTCAGGCAACTATGGATGAACGAAATAG
ACAGATCGCTGAGATAGGTGCCTCACTGATTAAGCATTGGTAACTGTCAGACCAAGTTTACTCATATATA
CTTTAGATTGATTTAAAACTTCATTTTTAATTTAAAAGGATCTAGGTGAAGATCCTTTTTGATAATCTCA
TGACCAAAATCCCTTAACGTGAGTTTTCGTTCCACTGAGCGTCAGACCCCGTAGAAAAGATCAAAGGATC
TTCTTGAGATCCTTTTTTTCTGCGCGTAATCTGCTGCTTGCAAACAAAAAAACCACCGCTACCAGCGGTG
GTTTGTTTGCCGGATCAAGAGCTACCAACTCTTTTTCCGAAGGTAACTGGCTTCAGCAGAGCGCAGATAC
CAAATACTGTTCTTCTAGTGTAGCCGTAGTTAGGCCACCACTTCAAGAACTCTGTAGCACCGCCTACATA
CCTCGCTCTGCTAATCCTGTTACCAGTGGCTGCTGCCAGTGGCGATAAGTCGTGTCTTACCGGGTTGGAC
TCAAGACGATAGTTACCGGATAAGGCGCAGCGGTCGGGCTGAACGGGGGGTTCGTGCACACAGCCCAGCT
TGGAGCGAACGACCTACACCGAACTGAGATACCTACAGCGTGAGCTATGAGAAAGCGCCACGCTTCCCGA
AGGGAGAAAGGCGGACAGGTATCCGGTAAGCGGCAGGGTCGGAACAGGAGAGCGCACGAGGGAGCTTCCA
GGGGGAAACGCCTGGTATCTTTATAGTCCTGTCGGGTTTCGCCACCTCTGACTTGAGCGTCGATTTTTGT
GATGCTCGTCAGGGGGGCGGAGCCTATGGAAAAACGCCAGCAACGCGGCCTTTTTACGGTTCCTGGCCTT
TTGCTGGCCTTTTGCTCACATGT
